>Addgene plasmid #36908 | pCA-T-intron(Neo)-G(LNL) | depositor full sequence | sequence record 46144 | pCA-T-intron(Neo)-G(LNL) sequence 7412 bps
CACCTAAATTGTAAGCGTTAATATTTTGTTAAAATTCGCGTTAAATTTTTGTTAAATCAGCTCATTTTTT
AACCAATAGGCCGAAATCGGCAAAATCCCTTATAAATCAAAAGAATAGACCGAGATAGGGT
[37 nt withheld, positions 132-168]
AAAGAACGTGGACTCCAACGTCAAAGG
[49 nt withheld, positions 196-244]
T
[91 nt withheld, positions 246-336]
G
[124 nt withheld, positions 338-461]
CCCATTCGCCATTCAGGCTGCGCAACTGTTGGGAAGGGCGATCGGTGCGGGCCTCTTCGCTATTACGCCA
GCTGGCGAAAGGGGGATGTGCTGCAAGGCGATTAAGTTGGGTAACGCCAGGGTTTTCCCAGTCACGACGT
TGTAAAACGACGGCCAGTGAATTGTAATACGACTCACTATAGGGCGAATTGGGTACCGGGCCCCCCCTCG
AGGTCGACGGTATCGATAAGCTTCCCTTAATTAACCGTTTAAACAATTCTGCAGGAATCTAGTTATTAAT
AGTAATCAATTACGGGGTCATTAGTTCATAGCCCATATATGGAGTTCCGCGTTACATAACTTACGGTAAA
TGGCCCGCCTGGCTGACCGCCCAACGACCCCCGCCCATTGACGTCAATAATGACGTATGTTCCCATAGTA
ACGCCAATAGGGACTTTCCATTGACGTCAATGGGTGGAGTATTTACGGTAAACTGCCCACTTGGCAGTAC
ATCAAGTGTATCATATGCCAAGTACGCCCCCTATTGACGTCAATGACGGTAAATGGCCCGCCTGGCATTA
TGCCCAGTACATGACCTTATGGGACTTTCCTACTTGGCAGTACATCTACGTATTAGTCATCGCTATTACC
ATGGTCGAGGTGAGCCCCACGTTCTGCTTCACTCTCCCCATCTCCCCCCCCTCCCCACCCCCAATTTTGT
ATTTATTTATTTTTTAATTATTTTGTGCAGCGATGGGGGCGGGGGGGGGGGGGGGGCGCGCGCCAGGCGG
GGCGGGGCGGGGCGAGGGGCGGGGCGGGGCGAGGCGGAGAGGTGCGGCGGCAGCCAATCAGAGCGGCGCG
CTCCGAAAGTTTCCTTTTATGGCGAGGCGGCGGCGGCGGCGGCCCTATAAAAAGCGAAGCGCGCGGCGGG
CGGGGAGTCGCTGCGACGCTGCCTTCGCCCCGTGCCCCGCTCCGCCGCCGCCTCGCGCCGCCCGCCCCGG
CTCTGACTGACCGCGTTACTCCCACAGGTGAGCGGGCGGGACGGCCCTTCTCCTCCGGGCTGTAATTAGC
GCTTGGTTTAATGACGGCTTGTTTCTTTTCTGTGGCTGCGTGAAAGCCTTGAGGGGCTCCGGGAGGGCCC
TTTGTGCGGGGGGAGCGGCTCGGGGGGTGCGTGCGTGTGTGTGTGCGTGGGGAGCGCCGCGTGCGGCTCC
GCGCTGCCCGGCGGCTGTGAGCGCTGCGGGCGCGGCGCGGGGCTTTGTGCGCTCCGCAGTGTGCGCGAGG
GGAGCGCGGCCGGGGGCGGTGCCCCGCGGTGCGGGGGGGGCTGCGAGGGGAACAAAGGCTGCGTGCGGGG
TGTGTGCGTGGGGGGGTGAGCAGGGGGTGTGGGCGCGTCGGTCGGGCTGCAACCCCCCCTGCACCCCCCT
CCCCGAGTTGCTGAGCACGGCCCGGCTTCGGGTGCGGGGCTCCGTACGGGGCGTGGCGCGGGGCTCGCCG
TGCCGGGCGGGGGGTGGCGGCAGGTGGGGGTGCCGGGCGGGGCGGGGCCGCCTCGGGCCGGGGAGGGCTC
GGGGGAGGGGCGCGGCGGCCCCCGGAGCGCCGGCGGCTGTCGAGGCGCGGCGAGCCGCAGCCATTGCCTT
TTATGGTAATCGTGCGAGAGGGCGCAGGGACTTCCTTTGTCCCAAATCTGTGCGGAGCCGAAATCTGGGA
GGCGCCGCCGCACCCCCTCTAGCGGGCGCGGGGCGAAGCGGTGCGGCGCCGGCAGGAAGGAAATGGGCGG
GGAGGGCCTTCGTGCGTCGCCGCGCCGCCGTCCCCTTCTCCCTCTCCAGCCTCGGGGCTGTCCGCGGGGG
GACGGCTGCCTTCGGGGGGGACGGGGCAGGGCGGGGTTCGGCTTCTGGCGTGTGACCGGCGGCTCTAGAG
CCTCTGCTAACCATGTTCATGCCTTCTTCTTTTTCCTACAGCTCCTGGGCAACGTGCTGGTTATTGTGCT
GTCTCATCATTTTGGCAAAGAATTGATTTGATACCGCGGGCCCTTCGCCACCATGGTTGGTATCAAAGAT
CTATAACTTCGTATAGCATACATTATACGAAGTTATTCAGGTGGCACTTTTCGGGGAAATGTGCGCGGAA
CCCCTATTTGTTTATTTTTCTAAATACATTCAAATATGTATCCGCTCATGAGACAATAACCCTGATAAAT
GCTTCAATAATATTGAAAAAGGAAGAGTCCTGAGGCGGAAAGAACCAGCTGTGGAATGTGTGTCAGTTAG
GGTGTGGAAAGTCCCCAGGCTCCCCAGCAGGCAGAAGTATGCAAAGCATGCATCTCAATTAGTCAGCAAC
CAGGTGTGGAAAGTCCCCAGGCTCCCCAGCAGGCAGAAGTATGCAAAGCATGCATCTCAATTAGTCAGCA
ACCATAGTCCCGCCCCTAACTCCGCCCATCCCGCCCCTAACTCCGCCCAGTTCCGCCCATTCTCCGCCCC
ATGGCTGACTAATTTTTTTTATTTATGCAGAGGCCGAGGCCGCCTCGGCCTCTGAGCTATTCCAGAAGTA
GTGAGGAGGCTTTTTTGGAGGCCTAGGCTTTTGCAAAGATCGATCAAGAGACAGGATGAGGATCGTTTCG
CATGATTGAACAAGATGGATTGCACGCAGGTTCTCCGGCCGCTTGGGTGGAGAGGCTATTCGGCTATGAC
TGGGCACAACAGACAATCGGCTGCTCTGATGCCGCCGTGTTCCGGCTGTCAGCGCAGGGGCGCCCGGTTC
TTTTTGTCAAGACCGACCTGTCCGGTGCCCTGAATGAACTGCAAGACGAGGCAGCGCGGCTATCGTGGCT
GGCCACGACGGGCGTTCCTTGCGCAGCTGTGCTCGACGTTGTCACTGAAGCGGGAAGGGACTGGCTGCTA
TTGGGCGAAGTGCCGGGGCAGGATCTCCTGTCATCTCACCTTGCTCCTGCCGAGAAAGTATCCATCATGG
CTGATGCAATGCGGCGGCTGCATACGCTTGATCCGGCTACCTGCCCATTCGACCACCAAGCGAAACATCG
CATCGAGCGAGCACGTACTCGGATGGAAGCCGGTCTTGTCGATCAGGATGATCTGGACGAAGAGCATCAG
GGGCTCGCGCCAGCCGAACTGTTCGCCAGGCTCAAGGCGAGCATGCCCGACGGCGAGGATCTCGTCGTGA
CCCATGGCGATGCCTGCTTGCCGAATATCATGGTGGAAAATGGCCGCTTTTCTGGATTCATCGACTGTGG
CCGGCTGGGTGTGGCGGACCGCTATCAGGACATAGCGTTGGCTACCCGTGATATTGCTGAAGAGCTTGGC
GGCGAATGGGCTGACCGCTTCCTCGTGCTTTACGGTATCGCCGCTCCCGATTCGCAGCGCATCGCCTTCT
ATCGCCTTCTTGACGAGTTCTTCTGAGCGGGACTCTGGGGTTCGAAATGACCGACCAAGCGACGCCCAAC
CTGCCATCACGAGATTTCGATTCCACCGCCGCCTTCTATGAAAGGTTGGGCTTCGGAATCGTTTTCCGGG
ACGCCGGCTGGATGATCCTCCAGCGCGGGGATCTCATGCTGGAGTTCTTCGCCCACCCTAGGGGGAGGCT
AACTGAAACACGGAAGGAGACAATACCGGAAGGAACCCGCGCTATGACGGCAATAAAAAGACAGAATAAA
ACGCACGGTGTTGGGTCGTTTGTTCATAAACGCGGGGTTCGGTCCCAGGGCTGGCACTCTGTCGATACCC
CACCGAGACCCCATTGGGGCCAATACGCCCGCGTTTCTTCCTTTTCCCCACCCCACCCCCCAAGTTCGGG
TGAAGGCCCAGGGCTCGCAGCCAACGTCGGGGCGGCAGGCCCTGCCATAGCCTCAGGTTACTCAGGATCT
ATAACTTCGTATAGCATACATTATACGAAGTTATGGTTACAAGACAGGTTTAAGGAGACCAATAGAAACT
GGGCATGTGGAGACAGAGAAGACTCTTGGGTTTCTGATAGGCACTGACTCTCTCTGCCTATTGGTCTATT
TTCCCACCCTTAGGGTACGTCCAGGAGCGCACCATCTTCTTCAAGGACGACGGCAACTACAAGACCCGCG
CCGAGGTGAAGTTCGAGGGCGACACCCTGGTGAACCGCATCGAGCTGAAGGGCATCGACTTCAAGGAGGA
CGGCAACATCCTGGGGCACAAGCTGGAGTACAACTACAACAGCCACAACGTCTATATCATGGCCGACAAG
CAGAAGAACGGCATCAAGGCGAACTTCAAGATCCGCCACAACATCGAGGACGGCGGCGTGCAGCTCGCCG
ACCACTACCAGCAGAACACCCCCATCGGCGACGGCCCCGTGCTGCTGCCCGACAACCACTACCTGAGCAC
CCAGTCCGCCCTGAGCAAAGACCCCAACGAGAAGCGCGATCACATGGTCCTGCTGGAGTTCGTGACCGCC
GCCGGGATCACTCTCGGCATGGACGAGCTTTACAAGGATATCCCTGAATTCTAGATAACTGATCATAATC
AGCCATACCACATTTGTAGAGGTTTTACTTGCTTTAAAAAACCTCCCACACCTCCCCCTGAACCTGAAAC
ATAAAATGAATGCAATTGTTGTTGTTAACTTGTTTATTGCAGCTTATAATGGTTACAAATAAAGCAATAG
CATCACAAATTTCACAAATAAAGCATTTTTTTCACTGCATTCTAGTTGTGGTTTGTCCAAACTCATCAAT
GTATCTTATTTAAATTGGGCGCGCCCAACTAGTTCTAGAGCGGCCGCCACCGCGGTGGAGCTCCAGCTTT
TGTTCCCTTTAGTGAGGGTTAATTTCGAGCTTGGCGTAATCATGGTCATAGCTGTTTCCTGTGTGAAATT
GTTATCCGCTCACAATTCCACACAACATACGAGCCGGAAGCATAAAGTGTAAAGCCTGGGGTGCCTAATG
AGTGAGCTAACTCACATTAATTGCGTTGCGCTCACTGCCCGCTTTCCAGTCGGGAAACCTGTCGTGCCAG
CTGCATTAATGAATCGGCCAACGCGCGGGGAGAGGCGGTTTGCGTATTGGGCGCTCTTCCGCTTCCTCGC
TCACTGACTCGCTGCGCTCGGTCGTTCGGCTGCGGCGAGCGGTATCAGCTCACTCAAAGGCGGTAATACG
GTTATCCACAGAATCAGGGGATAACGCAGGAAAGAACATGTGAGCAAAAGGCCAGCAAAAGGCCAGGAAC
CGTAAAAAGGCCGCGTTGCTGGCGTTTTTCCATAGGCTCCGCCCCCCTGACGAGCATCACAAAAATCGAC
GCTCAAGTCAGAGGTGGCGAAACCCGACAGGACTATAAAGATACCAGGCGTTTCCCCCTGGAAGCTCCCT
CGTGCGCTCTCCTGTTCCGACCCTGCCGCTTACCGGATACCTGTCCGCCTTTCTCCCTTCGGGAAGCGTG
GCGCTTTCTCATAGCTCACGCTGTAGGTATCTCAGTTCGGTGTAGGTCGTTCGCTCCAAGCTGGGCTGTG
TGCACGAACCCCCCGTTCAGCCCGACCGCTGCGCCTTATCCGGTAACTATCGTCTTGAGTCCAACCCGGT
AAGACACGACTTATCGCCACTGGCAGCAGCCACTGGTAACAGGATTAGCAGAGCGAGGTATGTAGGCGGT
GCTACAGAGTTCTTGAAGTGGTGGCCTAACTACGGCTACACTAGAAGGACAGTATTTGGTATCTGCGCTC
TGCTGAAGCCAGTTACCTTCGGAAAAAGAGTTGGTAGCTCTTGATCCGGCAAACAAACCACCGCTGGTAG
CGGTGGTTTTTTTGTTTGCAAGCAGCAGATTACGCGCAGAAAAAAAGGATCTCAAGAAGATCCTTTGATC
TTTTCTACGGGGTCTGACGCTCAGTGGAACGAAAACTCACGTTAAGGGATTTTGGTCATGAGATTATCAA
AAAGGATCTTCACCTAGATCCTTTTAAATTAAAAATGAAGTTTTAAATCAATCTAAAGTATATATGAGTA
AACTTGGTCTGACAGTTACCAATGCTTAATCAGTGAGGCACCTATCTCAGCGATCTGTCTATTTCGTTCA
TCCATAGTTGCCTGACTCCCCGTCGTGTAGATAACTACGATACGGGAGGGCTTACCATCTGGCCCCAGTG
CTGCAATGATACCGCGAGACCCACGCTCACCGGCTCCAGATTTATCAGCAATAAACCAGCCAGCCGGAAG
GGCCGAGCGCAGAAGTGGTCCTGCAACTTTATCCGCCTCCATCCAGTCTATTAATTGTTGCCGGGAAGCT
AGAGTAAGTAGTTCGCCAGTTAATAGTTTGCGCAACGTTGTTGCCATTGCTACAGGCATCGTGGTGTCAC
GCTCGTCGTTTGGTATGGCTTCATTCAGCTCCGGTTCCCAACGATCAAGGCGAGTTACATGATCCCCCAT
GTTGTGCAAAAAAGCGGTTAGCTCCTTCGGTCCTCCGATCGTTGTCAGAAGTAAGTTGGCCGCAGTGTTA
TCACTCATGGTTATGGCAGCACTGCATAATTCTCTTACTGTCATGCCATCCGTAAGATGCTTTTCTGTGA
CTGGTGAGTACTCAACCAAGTCATTCTGAGAATAGTGTATGCGGCGACCGAGTTGCTCTTGCCCGGCGTC
AATACGGGATAATACCGCGCCACATAGCAGAACTTTAAAAGTGCTCATCATTGGAAAACGTTCTTCGGGG
CGAAAACTCTCAAGGATCTTACCGCTGTTGAGATCCAGTTCGATGTAACCCACTCGTGCACCCAACTGAT
CTTCAGCATCTTTTACTTTCACCAGCGTTTCTGGGTGAGCAAAAACAGGAAGGCAAAATGCCGCAAAAAA
GGGAATAAGGGCGACACGGAAATGTTGAATACTCATACTCTTCCTTTTTCAATATTATTGAAGCATTTAT
CAGGGTTATTGTCTCATGAGCGGATACATATTTGAATGTATTTAGAAAAATAAACAAATAGGGGTTCCGC
GCACATTTCCCCGAAAAGTGC
Features (pLannotate 1.2.2; 28 found; start..end, strand, type, name):
     33..461     -  rep_origin     f1 ori (sequence partly withheld): f1 bacteriophage origin of replication; arrow indicates direction of (+) strand synthesis
    466..623     -  CDS            lacZα (fragment): LacZα fragment of β-galactosidase; lacZ fragment
    626..644     +  promoter       T7 promoter: promoter for bacteriophage T7 RNA polymerase
    653..694     -  misc_feature   MCS (fragment): pBluescript multiple cloning site
    791..1094    +  enhancer       CMV enhancer: human cytomegalovirus immediate early enhancer
   1096..1373    +  promoter       chicken β-actin promoter: No description available
   1375..2392    +  intron         chimeric intron: chimera between introns from chicken β-actin and rabbit β-globin
   2494..2527    +  protein_bind   loxP: Cre-mediated recombination occurs in the 8-bp core sequence (GCATACAT). Cre recombinase
   2555..2659    +  promoter       AmpR promoter: bla
   2661..3018    +  promoter       SV40 promoter: SV40 enhancer and early promoter
   3053..3847    +  CDS            NeoR/KanR: aminoglycoside phosphotransferase from Tn5; aph(3')-II (or nptII); confers resistance to neomycin, kanamycin, and G418 (Geneticin®)
   3868..4020    +  CDS            ble (fragment): BLE_KLEPN - Experimental evidence at protein level: Swiss-Prot protein existence level 1. Binding protein with a strong affinity to the bleomycin family of antibiotics. Binds to CL990; an antimitotic-antibiotic compound. From Klebsiella pneumoniae.
   4079..4126    +  polyA_signal   HSV TK poly(A) signal: herpes simplex virus thymidine kinase polyadenylation signal (Cole and Stacy, 1985)
   4217..4233    -  polyA_signal   bGH poly(A) signal (fragment): bovine growth hormone polyadenylation signal
   4312..4345    +  protein_bind   loxP: Cre-mediated recombination occurs in the 8-bp core sequence (GCATACAT). Cre recombinase
   4346..4425    +  intron         chimeric intron (fragment): chimera between introns from human β-globin and immunoglobulin heavy chain genes
   4458..4907    +  CDS            SGFP2(206A) (fragment): SGFP2(206A) is a basic (constitutively fluorescent) green fluorescent protein published in 2007, derived from Aequorea victoria. It has moderate acid sensitivity.
   4931..5015    +  CDS            large T antigen (fragment): large T antigen from SV40 (simian virus 40)
   5038..5159    +  polyA_signal   SV40 poly(A) signal: SV40 polyadenylation signal
   5179..5214    -  misc_feature   MCS (fragment): pBluescript multiple cloning site
   5227..5245    -  promoter       T3 promoter: promoter for bacteriophage T3 RNA polymerase
   5290..5306    -  protein_bind   lac operator: The lac repressor binds to the lac operator to inhibit transcription in E. coli. This inhibition can be relieved by adding lactose or isopropyl-β-D-thiogalactopyranoside (IPTG). lac repressor encoded by lacI
   5314..5344    -  promoter       lac promoter: promoter for the E. coli lac operon
   5359..5380    -  protein_bind   CAP binding site: CAP binding activates transcription in the presence of cAMP. E. coli catabolite activator protein
   5393..5485    -  CDS            lacI (fragment): lac repressor; lacI; The lac repressor binds to the lac operator to inhibit transcription in E. coli. This inhibition can be relieved by adding lactose or isopropyl-β-D-thiogalactopyranoside (IPTG).
   5668..6256    -  rep_origin     ori: high-copy-number ColE1/pMB1/pBR322/pUC origin of replication
   6427..7287    -  CDS            AmpR: β-lactamase; bla; confers resistance to ampicillin, carbenicillin, and related antibiotics
   7288..7392    -  promoter       AmpR promoter: bla
