[The description below was written by a language model from this plasmid's Addgene catalogue record and pLannotate feature annotations shown in this document.]
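Description:
pCA-T-intron(Neo)-G(LNL) is a 7.4 kb mammalian expression plasmid built on pBluescript SK(+). It is one of the cassettes made for extending MADM (Mosaic Analysis with Double Markers) in mice. It is propagated in E. coli as a high-copy plasmid through its ColE1/pUC-type origin and selected with ampicillin (AmpR). The backbone also retains the f1 origin, lacZα and lac regulatory remnants, and T7 and T3 promoters flanking the insert.

The payload is a split-reporter cassette driven by the CAG promoter, annotated as the CMV enhancer, chicken β-actin promoter and the associated chimeric intron. The first "exon" (T) is minimal, consisting only of an ATG start codon. It is followed by a β-globin intron and then "G", the C-terminal portion of mut4EGFP with the coding sequence before nucleotide 275 deleted. pLannotate detects this as a partial GFP-family CDS. An SV40 poly(A) signal terminates the transcript. The truncated GFP fragment would not be expected to give a functional fluorescent protein by itself.

A loxP-Neo-loxP (LNL) unit is embedded in the intron. In it, NeoR/KanR is driven by the SV40 promoter, with an adjacent bacterial promoter, and is followed by an HSV TK poly(A) signal. This provides G418 selection in mammalian cells, and Cre recombinase can excise the marker, leaving a single loxP in the intron. In the MADM strategy, such intronic recombination sites allow Cre-mediated interchromosomal recombination between reciprocal chimeric cassettes to reconstitute complete marker genes, labelling recombined cells. The record does not describe the partner cassette or the genomic targeting details. The depositor notes that a sibling "FLLFLNL" version of the plasmid also exists.
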