Addgene plasmid #36908: pCA-T-intron(Neo)-G(LNL)
Depositing lab: Liqun Luo. Depositing organization: Stanford University. Publication: Extensions of MADM (Mosaic Analysis with Double Markers) in Mice. Tasic B, Miyamichi K, Hippenmeyer S, Dani VS, Zeng H, Joo W, Zong H, Chen-Tsai Y, Luo L. PLoS One. 2012;7(3):e33332. Epub 2012 Mar 27. 10.1371/journal.pone.0033332 PubMed 22479386.
Backbone
  Vector backbone: pBluescript SK(+)
  Backbone manufacturer: Stratagene
  Backbone size w/o insert (bp): 3000
  Total vector size (bp): 7412
  Vector type: Mammalian Expression
  Selectable markers: Neomycin (select with G418)
Growth in bacteria
  Bacterial resistance: Ampicillin, 100 μg/mL
  Growth temperature: 37°C
  Growth strain: DH5alpha
  Copy number: High Copy
Gene/Insert 1
  Gene/Insert name: T (i.e., ATG, start codon as a first exon)
  Promoter: CAG (chicken beta actin promoter and CMV enhancer)
  Cloning method: Unknown
  Sequencing primers: 5′ see sequence; 3′ see sequence
Gene/Insert 2
  Gene/Insert name: GFP (alt name: mut4EGFP)
  Mutation: deleted nucleotides before nucleotide 275
  Promoter: CAG (chicken beta actin promoter and CMV enhancer)
  Cloning method: Unknown
  Sequencing primers: 5′ see sequence; 3′ T3
Gene/Insert 3
  Gene/Insert name: beta-globin intron
  Mutation: insertion of loxP-Neo-loxP
  Promoter: CAG (chicken beta actin promoter and CMV enhancer)
  Cloning method: Unknown
  Sequencing primers: 5′ see sequence; 3′ see sequence
Gene/Insert 4
  Gene/Insert name: Neo (alt names: neomycin phosphotransferase; neomycin resistance gene)
  Promoter: SV40
  Cloning method: Unknown
  Sequencing primers: 5′ see sequence; 3′ see sequence
Terms and licenses: Academic/Nonprofit Terms; Industry Terms: Not Available to Industry
Depositor comments: This is the 'LNL' version of the plasmid. It contains loxP-Neo-loxP in the intron. The 'FLLFLNL' version (loxP-Neo-loxP) is also available from Addgene.
How to cite: pCA-T-intron(Neo)-G(LNL) was a gift from Liqun Luo (Addgene plasmid # 36908 ; http://n2t.net/addgene:36908 ; RRID:Addgene_36908)
