>Addgene plasmid #36908 | pCA-T-intron(Neo)-G(LNL) | addgene partial sequence | sequence record 49858 | pCAG-F 5'-GCAACGTGCTGGTTATTGTG-3'
TTATACGAAGTTATTCAGGTGGCACTTTTCGGGGAAATGTGCGCGGAACCCCTATTTGTTTATTTTTCTA
AATACATTCAAATATGTATCCGCTCATGAGACAATAACCCTGATAAATGCTTCAATAATATTGAAAAAGG
AAGAGTCCTGAGGCGGAAAGAACCAGCTGTGGAATGTGTGTCAGTTAGGGTGTGGAAAGTCCCCAGGCTC
CCCAGCAGGC
