>Addgene plasmid #36908 | pCA-T-intron(Neo)-G(LNL) | addgene partial sequence | sequence record 49928 | EXFP-R 5'-GTCTTGTAGTTGCCGTCGTC-3'
AGGGTGGGAAATAGACCAATAGGCAGAGAGAGTCAGTGCCTATCAGAAACCCAAGAGTCTTCTCTGTCTC
CACATGCCCAGTTTCTATTGGTCTCCTTAAACCTGTCTTGTAACCATAACTTCGTATAATGTATGCTATA
CGAAGTTATAGATCCTGAGTAACCTGAGGCTATGGCAGGGCCTGCCGCCCCGACGTTGGCTGCGAGCCCT
GGGCCTTCACCCGAACTTGGGGGGTGGGGTGGGGAAAAGGAAGAAACGCGGGCGTATTGGCCCCAATGGG
GTCTCGGTGGGGTATCGACAGAGTGCCAGCCCTGGGACCGAACCCCGCGTTTATGAACAAACGACCCAAC
ACCGTGCGTTTTATTCTGTCTTTTTATTGCCGTCATAGCGCGGGTTCCTTCCGGTATTGTCTCCTTCCGT
GTTTCAGTTAGCCTCCCCCTAGGGTGGGCGAAGAACTCCAGCATGAGATCCCCGCGCTGGAGGATCATCC
AGCCGGCGTCCCGGAAAACGATTCCGAAGCCCAACCTTTCATAGAAGGCGGCGGTGGAATCGAAATCTCG
TGATGGCAGGTTGGGCGTCGCTTGGTCGGTCATTTCGAACCCCAGAGTCCCGCTCAGAAGAACTCGTCAA
GAAGGCGATAGAAGGCGATGCGCTGCGAATCGGGAGCGGCGATACCGTAAAGCACGAGGAAGCGGTCAGC
CCATTCGCCGCCAAGCTCTTCAGCAATATCACGGGTAGCCAACGCTATGTCCTGATAGCGGTCCGCCACA
CCCAGCCGGCCACAGTCGATGAATCCAGAAAAGCGGCCATTTTCCACCATGATATTCGGCAAGCAGGCAT
CGCCATGGGTCACG
