>Addgene plasmid #36908 | pCA-T-intron(Neo)-G(LNL) | addgene partial sequence | sequence record 49929 | TK-pA-R 5'-ttgtctccttccgtgtttca-3'
TGAGATCCCCGCGCTGGAGGATCATCCAGCCGGCGTCCCGGAAAACGATTCCGAAGCCCAACCTTTCATA
GAAGGCGGCGGTGGAATCGAAATCTCGTGATGGCAGGTTGGGCGTCGCTTGGTCGGTCATTTCGAACCCC
AGAGTCCCGCTCAGAAGAACTCGTCAAGAAGGCGATAGAAGGCGATGCGCTGCGAATCGGGAGCGGCGAT
ACCGTAAAGCACGAGGAAGCGGTCAGCCCATTCGCCGCCAAGCTCTTCAGCAATATCACGGGTAGCCAAC
GCTATGTCCTGATAGCGGTCCGCCACACCCAGCCGGCCACAGTCGATGAATCCAGAAAAGCGGCCATTTT
CCACCATGATATTCGGCAAGCAGGCATCGCCATGGGTCACGACGAGATCCTCGCCGTCGGGCATGCTCGC
CTTGAGCCTGGCGAACAGTTCGGCTGGCGCGAGCCCCTGATGCTCTTCGTCCAGATCATCCTGATCGACA
AGACCGGCTTCCATCCGAGTACGTGCTCGCTCGATGCGATGTTTCGCTTGGTGGTCGAATGGGCAGGTAG
CCGGATCAAGCGTATGCAGCCGCCGCATTGCATCAGCCATGATGGATACTTTCTCGGCAGGAGCAAGGTG
AGATGACAGGAGATCCTGCCCCGGCACTTCGCCCAATAGCAGCCAGTCCCTTCCCGCTTCAGTGACAACG
TCGAGCACAGCTGCGCAAGGAACGCCCGTCGTGGCCAGCCACGATAGCCGCGCTGCCTCGTCTTGCAGTT
CATTCAGGGCACCGGACAGGTCGGTCTTGACAAAAAGAACCGGGCGCCCCTGCGCTGACAGCCGGAACAC
GG
