>Addgene plasmid #36908 | pCA-T-intron(Neo)-G(LNL) | addgene partial sequence | sequence record 51146 | pBABE-3
CCTTTTTCAATATTATTGAAGCATTTATCAGGGTTATTGTCTCATGAGCGGATACNTATTTGAATGTATT
TAGAAAAATAAACAAATAGGGGTTCCGCGCACATTTCCCCGAAAAGTGCCACCTGAATAACTTCGTATAA
TGTATGCTATACGAAGTTATAGATCTTTGATACCAACCATGGTGGCGAACCCGGGCCCGCGGTATCAAAT
CAATTCTTTGCCAAAATGATGAGACAGCACAATAACCAGCACGTTGCCCAGGAGCTGTAGGAAAAAGAAG
AAGGCATGAACATGGTTAGCAGAGGCTCTAGAGCCGCCGGTCACACGCCAGAAGCCGAACCCCGCCCTGC
CCCGTCCCCCCCGAAGGCAGCCGTCCCCCCGCGGACAGCCCCGAGGCTGGAGAGGGAGAAGGGGACGGCG
GCGCGGCGACGCACGAAGGCCCTCCCCGCCCATTTCCTTCCTGCCGGCGCCGCACCGCTTCGCCCCGCGC
CCGCTAGAGGGGGTGCGGCGGCGCCTCCCAGATTTCGGCTCCGCACAGATTTGGGACAAAGGAAGTCCCT
GCGCCCTCTCGCACGATTACCATAAAAGGCAATGGCTGCGGCTCGCCGCGCCTCGACAGCCGCCGGCGCT
CCGGGGGCCGCCGCGCCCCTCCCCCGAGCCCTCCCCGG
